>Addgene plasmid #130229 | pRDAX-EMMI-027 mCherry(S-T)//Esp3I | depositor full sequence | sequence record 249607 | Full Sequence
AGTGAGTTGATTGCAGTCCAGTTACGCTGGAGTCTGAGGCTCGTCCTGAATGCGTCTCTGTGCAGTGAGC
AAGGGCGAGGAGGATAACATGGCCATCATCAAGGAGTTCATGCGCTTCAAGGTGCACATGGAGGGCTCCG
TGAACGGCCACGAGTTCGAGATCGAGGGCGAGGGCGAGGGCCGCCCCTACGAGGGCACCCAGACCGCCAA
GCTGAAGGTGACCAAGGGTGGCCCCCTGCCCTTCGCCTGGGACATCCTGTCCCCTCAGTTCATGTACGGC
TCCAAGGCCTACGTGAAGCACCCCGCCGACATCCCCGACTACTTGAAGCTGTCCTTCCCCGAGGGCTTCA
AGTGGGAGCGCGTGATGAACTTCGAGGACGGCGGCGTGGTGACCGTGACCCAGGACTCCTCCCTGCAGGA
CGGCGAGTTCATCTACAAGGTGAAGCTGCGCGGCACCAACTTCCCCTCCGACGGCCCCGTAATGCAGAAG
AAGACCATGGGCTGGGAGGCCTCCTCCGAGCGGATGTACCCCGAGGACGGCGCCCTGAAGGGCGAGATCA
AGCAGAGGCTGAAGCTGAAGGACGGCGGCCACTACGACGCTGAGGTCAAGACCACCTACAAGGCCAAGAA
GCCCGTGCAGCTGCCCGGCGCCTACAACGTCAACATCAAGTTGGACATCACCTCCCACAACGAGGACTAC
ACCATCGTGGAACAGTACGAACGCGCCGAGGGCCGCCACTCCACCGGCGGCATGGACGAGCTGTACAAGA
GCGAGAGACGTTTAAATCATACCTGACCTCCATAGCAGAAAGTCAAAAGCCTCCGACCGGAGGCTTTTGA
CTTGATCGGCACGTAAGAGGTTCCAACTTTCACCATAATGAAATAAGATCACTACCGGGCGTATTTTTTG
AGTTATCGAGATTTTCAGGAGCTAAGGAAGCTAAAATGAGCCATATTCAACGGGAAACGTCTTGCTCGAG
GCCGCGATTAAATTCCAACATGGATGCTGATTTATATGGGTATAAATGGGCTCGCGATAATGTCGGGCAA
TCAGGTGCGACAATCTATCGATTGTATGGGAAGCCCGATGCGCCAGAGTTGTTTCTGAAACATGGCAAAG
GTAGCGTTGCCAATGATGTTACAGATGAGATGGTCAGGCTAAACTGGCTGACGGAATTTATGCCTCTTCC
GACCATCAAGCATTTTATCCGTACTCCTGATGATGCATGGTTACTCACCACTGCGATCCCAGGGAAAACA
GCATTCCAGGTATTAGAAGAATATCCTGATTCAGGTGAAAATATTGTTGATGCGCTGGCAGTGTTCCTGC
GCCGGTTGCATTCGATTCCTGTTTGTAATTGTCCTTTTAACGGCGATCGCGTATTTCGCCTCGCTCAGGC
GCAATCACGAATGAATAACGGTTTGGTTGGTGCGAGTGATTTTGATGACGAGCGTAATGGCTGGCCTGTT
GAACAAGTCTGGAAAGAAATGCATAAGCTTTTGCCATTCTCACCGGATTCAGTCGTCACTCATGGTGATT
TCTCACTTGATAACCTTATTTTTGACGAGGGGAAATTAATAGGTTGTATTGATGTTGGACGAGTCGGAAT
CGCAGACCGATACCAGGATCTTGCCATCCTATGGAACTGCCTCGGTGAGTTTTCTCCTTCATTACAGAAA
CGGCTTTTTCAAAAATATGGTATTGATAATCCTGATATGAATAAATTGCAGTTTCACTTGATGCTCGATG
AGTTTTTCTAATGAGGGCCCAAATGTAATCACCTGGCTCACCTTCGGGTGGGCCTTTCTGCGTTGCTGGC
GTTTTTCCATAGGCTCCGCCCCCCTGACGAGCATCACAAAAATCGATGCTCAAGTCAGAGGTGGCGAAAC
CCGACAGGACTATAAAGATACCAGGCGTTTCCCCCTGGAAGCTCCCTCGTGCGCTCTCCTGTTCCGACCC
TGCCGCTTACCGGATACCTGTCCGCCTTTCTCCCTTCGGGAAGCGTGGCGCTTTCTCATAGCTCACGCTG
TAGGTATCTCAGTTCGGTGTAGGTCGTTCGCTCCAAGCTGGGCTGTGTGCACGAACCCCCCGTTCAGCCC
GACCGCTGCGCCTTATCCGGTAACTATCGTCTTGAGTCCAACCCGGTAAGACACGACTTATCGCCACTGG
CAGCAGCCACTGGTAACAGGATTAGCAGAGCGAGGTATGTAGGCGGTGCTACAGAGTTCTTGAAGTGGTG
GCCTAACTACGGCTACACTAGAAGAACAGTATTTGGTATCTGCGCTCTGCTGAAGCCAGTTACCTCGGAA
AAAGAGTTGGTAGCTCTTGATCCGGCAAACAAACCACCGCTGGTAGCGGTGGTTTTTTTGTTTGCAAGCA
GCAGATTACGCGCAGAAAAAAAGGATCTCAAGAAGATCCTTTGATTTTCTACCGAAGAAAGGCCCACCCG
TGAAGGTGAGCC
Features (pLannotate 1.2.2; 7 found; start..end, strand, type, name):
     65..769     +  CDS            mCherry: mCherry is a basic (constitutively fluorescent) red fluorescent protein published in 2004, derived from Discosoma sp.. It is reported to be a very rapidly-maturing monomer with low acid sensitivity.
    811..842     +  terminator     tonB terminator: bidirectional E. coli tonB-P14 transcription terminator
    843..945     +  promoter       cat promoter: promoter of the E. coli cat gene encoding chloramphenicol acetyltransferase
    946..1761    +  CDS            KanR: aminoglycoside phosphotransferase; aph(3')-Ia; confers resistance to kanamycin in bacteria or G418 (Geneticin®) in eukaryotes
   1785..1812    +  terminator     T7Te terminator: phage T7 early transcription terminator
   1824..2411    -  rep_origin     ori: high-copy-number ColE1/pMB1/pBR322/pUC origin of replication
   2433..2462    -  terminator     T3Te terminator: phage T3 early transcription terminator
