[The description below was written by a language model from this plasmid's Addgene catalogue record and pLannotate feature annotations shown in this document.]
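Description:
pRDAX-EMMI-027 mCherry(S-T)//Esp3I is a small (about 2.5 kb) synthetic-biology part plasmid deposited as an extension to the EMMA modular assembly kit. It is built on a custom minimal backbone and is propagated in E. coli at high copy from a ColE1/pUC-type origin. Selection is with kanamycin: an aph(3')-Ia aminoglycoside phosphotransferase gene (KanR) is annotated as being driven by the cat promoter. The backbone functions are insulated by short transcription terminators. A bidirectional tonB terminator sits between the insert and the resistance cassette, a T7 early terminator follows KanR, and a T3 early terminator lies beyond the origin. This arrangement limits read-through between the part and the maintenance elements.

The payload is the coding sequence of mCherry, a rapidly maturing monomeric red fluorescent protein. The catalogue lists the insert species as mouse, but the feature annotation correctly notes that mCherry derives from Discosoma sp. No eukaryotic or bacterial promoter, polyadenylation signal or other expression element is annotated around the mCherry CDS. The plasmid therefore appears to be a donor of a promoterless reporter part rather than an expression vector.

The name suggests that the part is released with the type IIS enzyme Esp3I and that it occupies an "S-T" position, presumably defined by the flanking fusion sites of the EMMA assembly scheme. However, the record does not annotate these sites or state the cloning sites. Its stated purpose is simply to extend the EMMA kit, in which such parts are combined in a defined order to build mammalian expression vectors.
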