Addgene plasmid #130229: pRDAX-EMMI-027 mCherry(S-T)//Esp3I
Purpose: EMMA Kit # 1000000119 extension
Depositing lab: Gary Lewin. Depositing organization: Max-Delbrueck-Centrum fuer Molekulare Medizin (MDC).
Backbone
  Vector backbone: custom built
  Vector type: Synthetic Biology
Growth in bacteria
  Bacterial resistance: Kanamycin, 50 μg/mL
  Growth temperature: 37°C
  Growth strain: DH5alpha
  Copy number: High Copy
Gene/Insert
  Gene/Insert name: mCherry
  Species: M. musculus (mouse)
  Cloning method: Restriction Enzyme; 5′ cloning site unknown (unknown if destroyed); 3′ cloning site unknown (unknown if destroyed)
Terms and licenses: Academic/Nonprofit Terms; Industry Terms: Not Available to Industry
How to cite: pRDAX-EMMI-027 mCherry(S-T)//Esp3I was a gift from Gary Lewin (Addgene plasmid # 130229 ; http://n2t.net/addgene:130229 ; RRID:Addgene_130229)
